>Addgene plasmid #239803 | pGY208 | addgene full sequence | sequence record 483847 | Addgene NGS Result
TAACAATCTATTCTCCGCTTGGTGATGCTAAAGGGCTTTCAATAGACCTTGTAAGTGAAGGAGATGGAGC
CGTCAATCCGCTACCCTGCCTCTGGTCAGTTGGTCTCAGCAATGTACCCTGTGAGTCTTGATAGACTAGT
TGGTGACTAGTCTCTGTAGATGGAACAAATGGTGCTTGAGAGGGCACGTATGGCAGAGCTCCAGTCATCT
GCGGAACATATACTGGGCCCGGGAAGATCTCATGGTCATAGCTGTTTCCGCTGAGGGTTTAATCGTTGAC
CTCACAGGGATTTCCACCAAAAAGTGGACCGGGCGGGCGCCACTCGGCCGTGCCACAGCAGCCTGAGAGC
GGACAAATAACAACAGCCGCCTGCCGCGGGGTTCGGTTGCAAACATGACCAACAGGCCAGGCCATCATCA
ACCCACCGCTGCGTTGATGCCCAGGATTTCAGTCCAATAATCCACAATTTACCAACGGATAGAGCTAGGT
GAACTAGATAGACAGGAGGGCCAGAGGGAGGGGACCGAGATGAAAAATTTTCGATGAAAGAGTGGTCAAG
GTGGGGTCGTAGTTCGGCGCTCCGAGGGCGAGGAACCAAGGAAAGGCGAGAAAAGGACAGGCTGATCGCG
CTGCGTTGCTGGGCTGCAAGCGTGTCCAGTTGAGTCTGGAAAAGGCTCCGCCGTGAAGATTCTGCGTTGG
TCCCGCACCTGCGCGGTGGGGGCATTACCCCTCCATGTCCAATGATTTCAAGTCAAAGCCAAGGGTTGAA
GCCCGCCCGCTTAGTCGCCTTCTCGCTTGACCCCTCCATATAAGTATTTCCCCTCCTCCCCCTCCCACAA
ATTTTTCCTTTCCCTTTCCTCCCTCGTCCGCTTCAGTACGTATATCTTCCCCCCCTCTCTCTTCCTTCTC
ACTCTTCTCTCCTTCTTTCTTGATTCATCCTCTCTCTAACTGACTTCTTTGCTCAGCACCTCTACGCGTT
CTGGCCGTAGTATCTGAGCAATTTTTCTACAGACTTTTTCTATCTAATTCCAAAAAAGAACTTCGAGTTC
ATTCACAACCGTCATCATGGGGTGAGTCAAGACAACGATCATCATCTGACAAAGGAAGGACATGGGCTAA
CGGATATCTTCTACAACAGTAAGGTGAGCAAGGGCGAGGAGGATAACATGGCCATCATCAAGGAGTTCAT
GCGCTTCAAGGTGCACATGGAGGGCTCCGTGAACGGCCACGAGTTCGAGATCGAGGGCGAGGGCGAGGGC
CGCCCCTACGAGGGCACCCAGACCGCCAAGCTGAAGGTGACCAAGGGTGGCCCCCTGCCCTTCGCCTGGG
ACATCCTGTCCCCTCAGTTCATGTACGGCTCCAAGGCCTACGTGAAGCACCCCGCCGACATCCCCGACTA
CTTGAAGCTGTCCTTCCCCGAGGGCTTCAAGTGGGAGCGCGTGATGAACTTCGAGGACGGCGGCGTGGTG
ACCGTGACCCAGGACTCCTCCCTGCAGGACGGCGAGTTCATCTACAAGGTGAAGCTGCGCGGCACCAACT
TCCCCTCCGACGGCCCCGTAATGCAGAAGAAGACCATGGGCTGGGAGGCCTCCTCCGAGCGGATGTACCC
CGAGGACGGCGCCCTGAAGGGCGAGATCAAGCAGAGGCTGAAGCTGAAGGGCGGCGGCCACTACGACGCT
GAGGTCAAGACCACCTACAAGGCCAAGAAGCCCGTGCAGCTGCCCGGCGCCTACAACGTCAACATCAAGT
TGGACATCACCTCCCACAACGAGGACTACACCATCGTGGAACAGTACGAACGCGCCGAGGGCCGCCACTC
CACCGGCGGCATGGACGAGCTGTACAAGTAAGCGGACATTCGATTTATGCCGTTATGACTTCCTTAAAAA
AGCCTTTACGAATGAAAGAAATGGAATTAGACTTGTTATGTAGTTGATTCTACAATGGATTATGATTCCT
GAACTTCAAATCCGCTGTTCATTATTAATCTCAGCTCTTCCCGTAAAGCCAATGTTGAAACTATTCGTAA
ATGTACCTCGTTTTGCGTGTACCTTGCTTATCACGTGATATTACATGACCTGGACAGAGTTCTGCGCGAA
AGTCATAACGTAAATCCCGGGCGGTAGGTGCGTCCCGGGCGGAAGGTAGTTTTCTCGTCCACCCCAACGC
GTTTATCAACCTCAACTTTCAACAACCATCATGCCACCAAAAGCGCGTAAAACAAAGCGAGATTTGATTG
AGCAAGAGGGCAGGATCCAATGCGCGATTCAAGACATTAAAAATGGAAAATTTCAAAAAATTGCGCCCGC
AGCGCGTGCATACAAAATTCATCCCAATACAAGTGTAATGCTAGTGGAGGTCAACACATCAATGCCTATT
TTGGTTTAGTCGTCCAGGCGGTGAGCACAAAATTTGTGTCGTTTGACAAGATGGTTCATTTAGGCAACTG
GTCAGATCAGCCCCACTTGTAGCAGTAGCGGCGGCGCTCGAAGTGTGACTCTTATTAGCAGACAGGAACG
AGGACATTATTATCATCTGCTGCTTGGTGCACGATAACTTGGTGCGTTTGTCAAGCAAGGTAAGTGGACG
ACCCGGTCATACCTTCTTAAGTTCGCCCTTCCTCCCTTTATTTCAGATTCAATCTGACTTACCTATTCTA
CCCAAGCATCCAAATGAAAAAGCCTGAACTCACCGCGACGTCTGTCGAGAAGTTTCTGATCGAAAAGTTC
GACAGCGTCTCCGACCTGATGCAGCTCTCGGAGGGCGAAGAATCTCGTGCTTTCAGCTTCGATGTAGGAG
GGCGTGGATATGTCCTGCGGGTAAATAGCTGCGCCGATGGTTTCTACAAAGATCGTTATGTTTATCGGCA
CTTTGCATCGGCCGCGCTCCCGATTCCGGAAGTGCTTGACATTGGGGAGTTCAGCGAGAGCCTGACCTAT
TGCATCTCCCGCCGTGCACAGGGTGTCACGTTGCAAGACCTGCCTGAAACCGAACTGCCCGCTGTTCTCC
AGCCGGTCGCGGAGGCCATGGATGCGATTGCTGCGGCCGATCTTAGCCAGACGAGCGGGTTCGGCCCATT
CGGACCGCAAGGAATCGGTCAATACACTACATGGCGTGATTTCATATGCGCGATTGCTGATCCCCATGTG
TATCACTGGCAAACTGTGATGGACGACACCGTCAGTGCGTCCGTCGCGCAGGCTCTCGATGAGCTGATGC
TTTGGGCCGAGGACTGCCCCGAAGTCCGGCACCTCGTGCATGCGGATTTCGGCTCCAACAATGTCCTGAC
GGACAATGGCCGCATAACAGCGGTCATTGACTGGAGCGAGGCGATGTTCGGGGATTCCCAATACGAGGTC
GCCAACATCCTCTTCTGGAGGCCGTGGTTGGCTTGTATGGAGCAGCAGACGCGCTACTTCGAGCGGAGGC
ATCCGGAGCTTGCAGGATCGCCGCGCCTCCGGGCGTATATGCTCCGCATTGGTCTTGACCAACTCTATCA
GAGCTTGGTTGACGGCAATTTCGATGATGCAGCTTGGGCGCAGGGTCGATGCGACGCAATCGTCCGATCC
GGAGCCGGGACTGTCGGGCGTACACAAATCGCCCGCAGAAGCGCGGCCGTCTGGACCGATGGCTGTGTAG
AAGTACTCGCCGATAGTGGAAACCGACGCCCCAGCACTCGTCCGAGGGCAAAGGAATAGAGTAGATGCCG
ACCGATCCCCACTACCGCATTAAGACCTCAGCGCGGCCGCAAATTTAAATAAAATGAAGTGAAGTTCCTA
TACTTTCTAGAGAATAGGAACTTCTATAGTGAGTCGAATAAGGGCGACACAAAATTTATTCTAAATGCAT
AATAAATACTGATAACATCTTATAGTTTGTATTATATTTTGTATTATCGTTGACATGTATAATTTTGATA
TCAAAAACTGATTTTCCCTTTATTATTTTCGAGATTTATTTTCTTAATTCTCTTTAACAAACTAGAAATA
TTGTATATACAAAAAATCATAAATAATAGATGAATAGTTTAATTATAGGTGTTCATCAATCGAAAAAGCA
ACGTATCTTATTTAAAGTGCGTTGCTTTTTTCTCATTTATAAGGTTAAATAATTCTCATATATCAAGCAA
AGTGACAGGCGCCCTTAAATATTCTGACAAATGCTCTTTCCCTAAACTCCCCCCATAAAAAAACCCGCCG
AAGCGGGTTTTTACGTTATTTGCGGATTAACGATTACTCGTTATCAGAACCGCCCAGGGGGCCCGAGCTT
AAGACTGGCCGTCGTTTTACAACACAGAAAGAGTTTGTAGAAACGCAAAAAGGCCATCCGTCAGGGGCCT
TCTGCTTAGTTTGATGCCTGGCAGTTCCCTACTCTCGCCTTCCGCTTCCTCGCTCACTGACTCGCTGCGC
TCGGTCGTTCGGCTGCGGCGAGCGGTATCAGCTCACTCAAAGGCGGTAATACGGTTATCCACAGAATCAG
GGGATAACGCAGGAAAGAACATGTGAGCAAAAGGCCAGCAAAAGGCCAGGAACCGTAAAAAGGCCGCGTT
GCTGGCGTTTTTCCATAGGCTCCGCCCCCCTGACGAGCATCACAAAAATCGACGCTCAAGTCAGAGGTGG
CGAAACCCGACAGGACTATAAAGATACCAGGCGTTTCCCCCTGGAAGCTCCCTCGTGCGCTCTCCTGTTC
CGACCCTGCCGCTTACCGGATACCTGTCCGCCTTTCTCCCTTCGGGAAGCGTGGCGCTTTCTCATAGCTC
ACGCTGTAGGTATCTCAGTTCGGTGTAGGTCGTTCGCTCCAAGCTGGGCTGTGTGCACGAACCCCCCGTT
CAGCCCGACCGCTGCGCCTTATCCGGTAACTATCGTCTTGAGTCCAACCCGGTAAGACACGACTTATCGC
CACTGGCAGCAGCCACTGGTAACAGGATTAGCAGAGCGAGGTATGTAGGCGGTGCTACAGAGTTCTTGAA
GTGGTGGGCTAACTACGGCTACACTAGAAGAACAGTATTTGGTATCTGCGCTCTGCTGAAGCCAGTTACC
TTCGGAAAAAGAGTTGGTAGCTCTTGATCCGGCAAACAAACCACCGCTGGTAGCGGTGGTTTTTTTGTTT
GCAAGCAGCAGATTACGCGCAGAAAAAAAGGATCTCAAGAAGATCCTTTGATCTTTTCTACGGGGTCTGA
CGCTCAGTGGAACGACGCGCGCGTAACTCACGTTAAGGGATTTTGGTCATGAGCTTGCGCCGTCCCGTCA
AGTCAGCGTAATGCTCTGCTTACCAATGCTTAATCAGTGAGGCACCTATCTCAGCGATCTGTCTATTTCG
TTCATCCATAGTTGCCTGACTCCCCGTCGTGTAGATAACTACGATACGGGAGGGCTTACCATCTGGCCCC
AGCGCTGCGATGATACCGCGAGAACCACGCTCACCGGCTCCGGATTTATCAGCAATAAACCAGCCAGCCG
GAAGGGCCGAGCGCAGAAGTGGTCCTGCAACTTTATCCGCCTCCATCCAGTCTATTAATTGTTGCCGGGA
AGCTAGAGTAAGTAGTTCGCCAGTTAATAGTTTGCGCAACGTTGTTGCCATCGCTACAGGCATCGTGGTG
TCACGCTCGTCGTTTGGTATGGCTTCATTCAGCTCCGGTTCCCAACGATCAAGGCGAGTTACATGATCCC
CCATGTTGTGCAAAAAAGCGGTTAGCTCCTTCGGTCCTCCGATCGTTGTCAGAAGTAAGTTGGCCGCAGT
GTTATCACTCATGGTTATGGCAGCGCTACATAATTCTCTTACTGTCATGCCATCCGTAAGATGCTTTTCT
GTGACTGGTGAGTACTCAACCAAGTCATTCTGAGAATAGTGTATGCGGCGACCGAGTTGCTCTTGCCCGG
CGTCAATACGGGATAATACCGCGCCACATAGCAGAACTTTAAAAGTGCTCATCATTGGAAAACGTTCTTC
GGGGCGAAAACTCTCAAGGATCTTACCGCTGTTGAGATCCAGTTCGATGTAACCCACTCGTGCACCCAAC
TGATCTTCAGCATCTTTTACTTTCACCAGCGTTTCTGGGTGAGCAAAAACAGGAAGGCAAAATGCCGCAA
AAAAGGGAATAAGGGCGACACGGAAATGTTGAATACTCATATTCTTCCTTTTTCAATATTATTGAAGCAT
TTATCAGGGTTATTGTCTCATGAGCGGATACATATTTGAATGTATTTAGAAAAATAAACAAATAGGGGTC
AGTGTTACAACCAATTAACCAATTCTGAACATTATCGCGAGCCCATTTATACCTGAATATGGCTCATAAC
ACCCCTTGTTTGCCTGGCGGCAGTAGCGCGGTGGTCCCACCTGACCCCATGCCGAACTCAGAAGTGAAAC
GCCGTAGCGCCGATGGTAGTGTGGGGACTCCCCATGCGAGAGTAGGGAACTGCCAGGCATCAAATAAAAC
GAAAGGCTCAGTCGAAAGACTGGGCCTTTCGCCCGGGCTAATTATGGGGTGTCGCCCTTATTCGACTCTA
TAGTGAAGTTCCTATTCTCTAGAAAGTATAGGAACTTCTGAAGTGGGGATTTAAATGCGGCCGCGCTGAG
GGTTTAATCGACGAAGCAGCTGACGGCCAGTGCCAAGCTTAACGCGTACCGGGCCCAGTATATGTTCCGC
AGATGACTGGAGCTCTGCCATACGTGCCCTCTCAAGCACCATTTGTTCCATCTACAGAGACTAGTCACCA
ACTAGTCTATCAAGACTCACAGGGTACATTGCTGAGACCAACTGACCAGAGGCAGGGTAGCGGATTGACG
GCTCCATCTCCTTCACTTACAAGGTCTATTGAAAGCCCTTTAGCATCACCAAGCGGAGAATAGATTGTTA
AGCTTATTTTTTGTATACTGTTTTGTGATAGCACGAAGTTTTTCCACGGTATCTTGTTAAAAATATATAT
TTGTGGCGGGCTTACCTACATCAAATTAATAAGAGACTAATTATAAACTAAACACACAAGCAAGCTACTT
TAGGGTAAAAGTTTATAAATGCTTTTGACGTATAAACGTTGCTTGTATTTATTATTACAATTAAAGGTGG
ATAGAAAACCTAGAGACTAGTTAGAAACTAATCTCAGGTTTGCGTTAAACTAAATCAGAGCCCGAGAGGT
TAACAGAACCTAGAAGGGGACTAGATATCCGGGTAGGGAAACAAAAAAAAAAACAAGACAGCCACATATT
AGGGAGACTAGTTAGAAGCTAGTTCCAGGACTAGGAAAATAAAAGACAATGATACCACAGTCTAGTTGAC
AACTAGATAGATTCTAGATTGAGGCCAAAGTCTCTGAGATCCAGGTTAGTTGCAACTAATACTAGTTAGT
ATCTAGTCTCCTATAACTCTGAAGCTAGAATAACTTACTACTATTATCCTCACCACTGTTCAGCTGCGCA
AACGGAGTGATTGCAAGGTGTTCAGAGACTAGTTATTGACTAGTCAGTGACTAGCAATAACTAACAAGGT
ATTAACCTACCATGTCTGCCATCACCCTGCACTTCCTCGGGCTCAGCAGCCTTTTCCTCCTCATTTTCAT
GCTCATTTTCCTTGTTTAAGACTGTGACTAGTCAAAGACTAGTCCAGAACCACAAAGGAGAAATGTCTTA
CCACTTTCTTCATTGCTTGTCTCTTTTGCATTATCCATGTCTGCAACTAGTTAGAGTCTAGTTAGTGACT
AGTCCGACGAGGACTTGCTTGTCTCCGGATTGTTGGAGGAACTCTCCAGGGCCTCAAGATCCACAACAGA
GCCTTCTAGAAGACTGGTCAATAACTAGTTGGTCTTTGTCTGAGTCTGACTTACGAGGTTGCATACTCGC
TCCCTTTGCCTCGTCAATCGATGAGAAAAAGCGCCAAAACTCGCAATATGGCTTTGAACCACACGGTGCT
GAGACTAGTTAGAATCTAGTCCCAAACTAGCTTGGATAGCTTACCTTTGCCCTTTGCGTTGCGACAGGTC
TTGCAGGGTATGGTTCCTTTCTCACCAGCTGATTTAGCTGCCTTGCTACCCTCACGGCGGATCTGCATAA
AGAGTGGCTAGAGGTTATAAATTAGCACTGATCCTAGGTACGGGGCTGAATGTAACTTGCCCTTCCTTTC
TCATCGCGCGGCAAGACAGGCTTGCTCAAATTCCTACCAGTCACAGGGGTATGCACGGCGTACGGACCAC
TTGAACTAGTCACAGATTAGTTAGCAACTAGTCTGCATTGAATGGCTGTACTTACGGGCCCTCGCCATTG
TCCTGATCATTTCCAGCTTCACCCTCGTTGCTGCAAAGTAGTTAGTGACTAGTCAAGGACTAGTTGAAAT
GGGAGAAGAAACTCACGAATTCTCGACACCCTTAGTATTGTGGTCCTTGGACTTGGTGCTGCTATATATT
AGCTAATACACTAGTTAGACTCACAGAAACTTACGCAGCTCGCTTGCGCTTCTTGGTAGGAGTCGGGGTT
GGGAGAACAGTGCCTTCAAACAAGCCTTCATACCATGCTACTTGACTAGTCAGGGACTAGTCACCAAGTA
ATCTAGATAGGACTTGCCTTTGGCCTCCATCAGTTCCTTCATAGTGGGAGGTCCATTGTGCAATGTAAAC
TCCATGCCGTGGGAGTTCTTATCCTTCAAGTGCTTGACCAATATGTTTCTGTTGGCAGAGGGAACCTGTC
AACTAGTTAATAACTAGTCAGAAACTAGTATAGCAGTAGACTCACTGTACGCTTGAGGCATCCCTTCACT
CGGCAGTAGACTTCATATGGATGGATATCAGGCACGCCATTGTCGTCCTGTGGACTAGTCAGTAACTAGG
CTTAAAGCTAGTCGGGTCGGCTTACTATCTTGAAATCCGGCAGCGTAAGCTCCCCGTCCTTAACTGCCTC
GAGATAGTGACAGTACTCTGGGGACTTTCGGAGATCGTTATCGCGAATGCTCGGCATACTAATCGTTGAC
TAGTCTTGGACTAGTCCCGAGCAAAAAGGATTGGAGGAGGAGGAGGAAGGTGAGAGTGAGACAAAGAGCG
AAATAAGAGCTTCAAAGGCTATCTCTAAGCAGTATGAAGGTTAAGTATCTAGTTCTTGACTAGATTTAAA
AGAGATTTCGACTAGTTATGTACCTGGAGTTTGGATATAGGAATGTGTTGTGGTAACGAAATGTAAGGGG
GAGGAAAGAAAAAGTCGGTCAAGAGGTAACTCTAAGTCGGCCATTCCTTTTTGGGAGGCGCTAACCATAA
ACGGCATGGTCGACTTAGAGTTAGCTCAGGGAATTTAGGGAGTTATCTGCGACCACCGAGGAACGGCGGA
ATGCCAAAGAATCCCGATGGAGCTCTAGCTGGCGGTTGACAACCCCACCTTTTGGCGTTTCTGCGGCGTT
GCAGGCGGGACTGGATACTTCGTAGAACCAGAAAGGCAAGGCAGAACGCGCTCAGCAAGAGTGTTGGAAG
TGATAGCATGATGTGCCTTGTTAACTAGGTCAAAATCTGCAGTATGCTTGATGTTATCCAAAGTGTGAGA
GAGGAAGGTCCAAACATACACGATTGGGAGAGGGCCTAGGTATAAGAGTTTTTGAGTAGAACGCATGTGA
GCCCAGCCATCTCGAGGAGATTAAACACGGGCCGGCATTTGATGGCTATGTTAGTACCCCAATGGAAACG
GTGAGAGTCCAGTGGTCGCAGATAACTCCCTAAATTCCCTGAGCTAACTCTAAGTCGACCATGCCGTTTA
TGGTTAGCGCCTCCCAAAAAGGAATGGCCGACTTAGAGTTACCTCTTGACCGACTTTTTCTTTCCTCCCC
CTTACATTTCGTTACCACAACACATTCCTATATCCAAACTCCAGGTACATAACTAGTCGAAATCTCTTTT
AAATCTAGTCAAGAACTAGATACTTAACCTTCATACTGCTTAGAGATAGCCTTTGAAGCTCTTATTTCGC
TCTTTGTCTCACTCTCACCTTCCTCCTCCTCCTCCAATCCTTTTTGCTCGGGACTAGTCCAAGACTAGTC
AACGATTAGTATGCCGAGCATTCGCGATAACGATCTCCGAAAGTCCCCAGAGTACTGTCACTATCTCGAG
GCAGTTAAGGACGGGGAGCTTACGCTGCCGGATTTCAAGATAGTAAGCCGACCCGACTAGCTTTAAGCCT
AGTTACTGACTAGTCCACAGGACGACAATGGCGTGCCTGATATCCATCCATATGAAGTCTACTGCCGAGT
GAAGGGATGCCTCAAGCGTACAGTGAGTCTACTGCTATACTAGTTTCTGACTAGTTATTAACTAGTTGAC
AGGTTCCCTCTGCCAACAGAAACATATTGGTCAAGCACTTGAAGGACAAGAACTCCCACGGCATGGAGTT
TACATTGCACAATGGACCTCCCACTATGAAGGAACTGATGGAGGCCAAAGGCAAGTCCTATCTAGATTAC
TTGGTGACTAGTCCCTGACTAGTCAAGTAGCATGGTATGAAGGCTTGTTTGAAGGCACTGTTCTCCCAAC
CCCGACTCCTACCAAGAAGCGCAAGCGAGCTGCGTAAGTTTCTGTGAGTCTAACTAGTGTATTAGCTAAT
ATATAGCAGCACCAAGTCCAAGGACCACAATACTAAGGGTGTCGAGAATTCGTGAGTTTCTTCTCCCATT
TCAACTAGTCCTTGACTAGTCACTAACTACTTTGCAGCAACGAGGGTGAAGCTGGAAATGATCAGGACAA
TGGCGAGGGCCCGTAAGTACAGCCATTCAATGCAGACTAGTTGCTAACTAATCTGTGACTAGTTCAAGTG
GTCCGTACGCCGTGCATACCCCTGTGACTGGTAGGAATTTGAGCAAGCCTGTCTTGCCGCGCGATGAGAA
AGGAAAGGCAAGTTACATTCAGCCCCGTACCTAGGATCAGTGCTAATTTATAACCTCTAGCCACTCTTTA
TGCAGATCCGCCGTGAGGGTAGCAAGGCAGCTAAATCAGCTGGTGAGAAAGGAACCATACCCTGCAAGAC
CTGTCGCAACGCAAAGGGCAAAGGTAAGCTATCCAAGCTAGTTTGGGACTAGATTCTAACTAGTCTCAGC
ACCGTGTGGTTCAAAGCCATATTGCGAGTTTTGGCGCTTTTTCTCATCGATTGACGAGGCAAAGGGAGCG
AGTATGCAACCTCGTAAGTCAGACTCAGACAAAGACCAACTAGTTATTGACCAGTCTTCTAGAAGGCTCT
GTTGTGGATCTTGAGGCCCTGGAGAGTTCCTCCAACAATCCGGAGACAAGCAAGTCCTCGTCGGACTAGT
CACTAACTAGACTCTAACTAGTTGCAGACATGGATAATGCAAAAGAGACAAGCAATGAAGAAAGTGGTAA
GACATTTCTCCTTTGTGGTTCTGGACTAGTCTTTGACTAGTCACAGTCTTAAACAAGGAAAATGAGCATG
AAAATGAGGAGGAAAAGGCTGCTGAGCCCGAGGAAGTGCAGGGTGATGGCAGACATGGTAGGTTAATACC
TTGTTAGTTATTGCTAGTCACTGACTAGTCAATAACTAGTCTCTGAACACCTTGCAATCACTCCGTTTGC
GCAGCTGAACAGTGGTGAGGATAATAGTAGTAAGTTATTCTAGCTTCAGAGTTATAGGAGACTAGATACT
AACTAGTATTAGTTGCAACTAACCTGGATCTCAGAGACTTTGGCCTCAATCTAGAATCTATCTAGTTGTC
AACTAGACTGTGGTATCATTGTCTTTTATTTTCCTAGTCCTGGAACTAGCTTCTAACTAGTCTCCCTAAT
ATGTGGCTGTCTTGTTTTTTTTTTTTGTTTCCCTACCCGGATATCTAGTCCCCTTCTAGGTTCTGTTAAC
CTCTCGGGCTCTGATTTAGTTTAACGCAAACCTGAGATTAGTTTCTAACTAGTCTCTAGGTTTTCTATCC
ACCTTTAATTGTAATAATAAATACAAGCAACGTTTATACGTCAAAAGCATTTATAAACTTTTACCCTAAA
GTAGCTTGCTTGTGTGTTTAGTTTATAATTAGTCTCTTATTAATTTGATGTAGGTAAGCCCGCCACAAAT
ATATATTTTTAACAAGATACCGTGGAAAAACTTCGTGCTATCACAAAACAGTATACAAAAAATAAGCT
Features (pLannotate 1.2.2; 14 found; start..end, strand, type, name):
   1143..1850    +  CDS            mCherry: monomeric derivative of DsRed fluorescent protein (Shaner et al., 2004) mammalian codon-optimized
   2350..2669    +  promoter       trpC promoter (fragment): promoter for Aspergillus nidulans trpC
   2674..3699    +  CDS            HygR: hygromycin B phosphotransferase confers resistance to hygromycin
   3771..3804    -  protein_bind   FRT (minimal): supports FLP-mediated excision but not integration (Turan and Bode, 2011) FLP recombinase from the Saccharomyces cerevisiae 2μ plasmid
   4274..4293    +  CDS            lacZα (fragment): LacZα fragment of β-galactosidase; lacZ fragment
   4318..4335    -  terminator     rrnB T2 terminator (fragment): transcription terminator T2 from the E. coli rrnB gene
   4560..5148    -  rep_origin     ori: high-copy-number ColE1/pMB1/pBR322/pUC origin of replication
   5270..6130    -  CDS            AmpR: β-lactamase; bla; confers resistance to ampicillin, carbenicillin, and related antibiotics
   6133..6229    -  promoter       AmpR promoter (fragment): bla
   6259..6283    -  CDS            KanR (fragment): aminoglycoside phosphotransferase; aph(3')-Ia; confers resistance to kanamycin
   6312..6427    +  ncRNA          5S rRNA: Accession: RF00001 - 5S ribosomal RNA
   6431..6471    +  terminator     rrnB T1 terminator (fragment): transcription terminator T1 from the E. coli rrnB gene
   6515..6548    +  protein_bind   FRT (minimal): supports FLP-mediated excision but not integration (Turan and Bode, 2011) FLP recombinase from the Saccharomyces cerevisiae 2μ plasmid
   6861..12108   -  rep_origin     AMA1: replication origin from Aspergillus nidulans (Aleksenko and Clutterbuck, 1996)
