[The description below was written by a language model from this plasmid's Addgene catalogue record and pLannotate feature annotations shown in this document.]
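Description:
pGY208 is a 12.1 kb fungal expression plasmid built on the pFC332 backbone and designed to express the red fluorescent protein mCherry in filamentous fungi. It is an E. coli–fungus shuttle vector. A high-copy ColE1/pUC-type origin and an ampicillin resistance gene (β-lactamase with its bla promoter) support propagation and selection in bacteria. The large AMA1 element from Aspergillus nidulans, which takes up over 5 kb of the plasmid, allows autonomous, extrachromosomal replication in Aspergillus and related fungi, so genomic integration is not required. Fungal transformants are selected with hygromycin B through a hygromycin phosphotransferase gene, which sits directly downstream of an annotated fragment of the A. nidulans trpC promoter.

The payload is an mCherry coding sequence, annotated as the mammalian codon-optimized version, inserted by Gibson assembly. The catalogue lists its promoter as "Tef1IN". This element is not picked up in the automated feature table, but the roughly 1.1 kb of unannotated sequence upstream of mCherry is where it would be expected to lie. The associated publication title concerns translation elongation factor 1-alpha (tef1α) promoter reporter systems for Aspergillus niger, consistent with a tef1α-derived promoter, although the record does not define the exact composition of this variant. No terminator for mCherry is annotated.

Other annotations are two minimal FRT sites flanking the bacterial backbone segment and short fragments of lacZα, KanR, 5S rRNA and the rrnB terminators, which appear to be backbone remnants with no stated function. The construct serves as a fluorescent reporter for assessing promoter strength or for visualizing expression in fungal hosts.
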