Addgene plasmid #239803: pGY208
Purpose: Express mCherry in filamentous fungi
Depositing lab: Kyle Pomraning. Publication: Strong Translation Elongation Factor 1-Alpha (tef1α) Promoter Reporter Systems for Aspergillus niger. Guoliang Yuan, Tatiana Serrano-Zayas, Ziyu Dai, Erica I. DeMers, Shuang Deng, Beth A. Hofstad, and Kyle R. Pomraning. ACS Synthetic Biology Article ASAP 10.1021/acssynbio.5c00368.
Backbone
  Vector backbone: pFC332
  Vector type: Fungal Expression
  Selectable markers: Hygromycin
Growth in bacteria
  Bacterial resistance: Ampicillin, 100 μg/mL
  Growth temperature: 37°C
  Growth strain: DH5alpha
  Copy number: High Copy
Gene/Insert
  Gene/Insert name: mCherry
  Promoter: Tef1IN
  Cloning method: Gibson Cloning
  Sequencing primers: 5′ N/A; 3′ N/A
Terms and licenses: Academic/Nonprofit Terms; Industry Terms: Not Available to Industry
How to cite: pGY208 was a gift from Kyle Pomraning (Addgene plasmid # 239803 ; http://n2t.net/addgene:239803 ; RRID:Addgene_239803)
